Addgene plasmid #16769: XE153 Flg-XDpr-CS2+
Depositing lab: Randall Moon. Depositing organization: University of Washington. Publication: Dapper, a Dishevelled-associated antagonist of beta-catenin and JNK signaling, is required for notochord formation. Cheyette BN, Waxman JS, Miller JR, Takemaru K, Sheldahl LC, Khlebtsova N, Fox EP, Earnest T, Moon RT. Dev Cell. 2002 Apr. 2(4):449-61. 10.1016/S1534-5807(02)00140-5 PubMed 11970895.
Backbone
  Vector backbone: pCS2+
  Backbone size w/o insert (bp): 4095
  Vector type: Xenopus Expression
Growth in bacteria
  Bacterial resistance: Ampicillin, 100 μg/mL
  Growth temperature: 37°C
  Growth strain: DH5alpha
  Copy number: High Copy
Gene/Insert
  Gene/Insert name: Flg-XDpr (alt names: dapper; dpr)
  Species: X. laevis (frog)
  Entrez Gene: dact1-b (a.k.a. dpr, dpr1, dact1, frodo, hdpr1, Dapper, thyex3, dapper1)
  Tag / fusion protein: Flag (N terminal on insert)
  Cloning method: Restriction Enzyme
  Sequencing primers: 5′ SP6
Terms and licenses: Academic/Nonprofit Terms; Industry Terms: Not Available to Industry
Depositor comments: 5' Flag tag on full length Xenopus Dapper (clone XE151) in pCS2+. Xba1 site is DAM methylated. Notes for Use: Linearize with either Not1 or Asp718. Reference: B. Cheyette et al. (2002). Developmental Cell 2: 449-461.
How to cite: XE153 Flg-XDpr-CS2+ was a gift from Randall Moon (Addgene plasmid # 16769 ; http://n2t.net/addgene:16769 ; RRID:Addgene_16769)
