[The description below was written by a language model from this plasmid's Addgene catalogue record.]
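Description:
XE153 Flg-XDpr-CS2+ is a Xenopus expression plasmid built on the pCS2+ backbone (about 4.1 kb without insert). It carries full-length Xenopus laevis Dapper (Dpr, corresponding to the dact1-b gene, also known as Frodo) with a Flag epitope fused to its N terminus. The plasmid is maintained in E. coli as a high-copy vector under ampicillin selection. No feature table accompanies the record and the insert size is not stated, so the regulatory elements are not individually documented. As a general matter, pCS2+ vectors place the insert downstream of a CMV-derived promoter for expression in vertebrate cells and embryos, with an SP6 promoter just upstream of the cloning site and an SV40 polyadenylation signal downstream. The listing of SP6 as the 5′ sequencing primer fits that layout.

The depositor's notes say the plasmid can be linearized with NotI or Asp718, sites that lie downstream of the insert in this vector family. This points to its use as a template for in vitro synthesis of mRNA from the SP6 promoter, typically for microinjection into Xenopus embryos. The notes also mention that an XbaI site is blocked by Dam methylation, and that the insert derives from an untagged full-length Dapper clone (XE151). The Flag tag allows the overexpressed protein to be detected or immunoprecipitated with anti-Flag antibodies. The associated study characterized Dapper as a Dishevelled-associated antagonist of beta-catenin and JNK signaling that is required for notochord formation. The construct is therefore suited to gain-of-function and protein-interaction experiments on Wnt pathway regulation in frog embryos or cultured cells.
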