>Addgene plasmid #16769 | XE153 Flg-XDpr-CS2+ | addgene partial sequence | sequence record 23382 | 16769 with SP6
TTTTCGGNTCACCATGGATTCAAGGATGACGACGATAAGATCTCGAATTCGATGAAGCCGATCCCCGCCG
CCCCTGAGCCCCTGGGGCAACACCAGGACAGCCCCCGCCGTAAGGACAAGGGAGAGGCGGAATCGGAACG
GCAGAGGACCCGGGAGCGCCTGGAGGCTACGTTGGCCGGACTCGCGGAGCTGGGGCATCTGAGGCACCGG
CAGGAGGTGCTGATAAAGAGCGTGCTGAGCCCCGGGACACGGACACACGGAGACGCTGCGGCACGGACGG
GCGACAACCCGCGCAGCCTGGAGGAGAAGTTCCTGGAGGACAATATCTTGCTGCTAAAGAAACAGTTGAA
CTGCCTAAGAAAGCGAGATGCTGGTTTGCTGAGCCAGCTGCATGAGTTGGACAAGCAAATAAACGATCTT
AGAATTGACGTTGAAAAGACAGAAGAGCATCTGGAGACAGACAGCCGACCCAGTTCAGGATTTTATGAGC
TGAGTGATGGGACTTCAGGATCCCTCTCCAATTCCTCCAACTCAGTGTTCAGCGAATGTTTATCCAGCTG
CCACTCCAGCACCTGCTTTTGCAACCCCTTGGAAACATCATTAAACCTCCNGAAT
